Addgene plasmid #200880: HaloTag-WDR5
Purpose: Mammalian expression of human WDR5 with N-terminal HaloTag fusion
Depositing lab: Stefan Knapp. Depositing organization: Goethe-Universitaet Frankfurt am Main. Publication: Tracking the PROTAC degradation pathway in living cells highlights the importance of ternary complex measurement for PROTAC optimization. Schwalm MP, Kramer A, Dolle A, Weckesser J, Yu X, Jin J, Saxena K, Knapp S. Cell Chem Biol. 2023 Jun 20:S2451-9456(23)00157-5. doi: 10.1016/j.chembiol.2023.06.002. PubMed 37354907.
Backbone
  Vector backbone: pF-31Kp
  Vector type: Mammalian Expression
Growth in bacteria
  Bacterial resistance: Kanamycin, 50 μg/mL
  Growth temperature: 37°C
  Growth strain: DH5alpha
  Copy number: Low Copy
Gene/Insert
  Gene/Insert name: HaloTag-WDR5
  Species: H. sapiens (human)
  Mutation: WT
  Entrez Gene: WDR5 (a.k.a. BIG-3, BIG3, CFAP89, SWD3)
  Cloning method: Gibson Cloning
Terms and licenses: Academic/Nonprofit Terms; Industry Terms: Not Available to Industry
Depositor comments: Please visit https://www.biorxiv.org/content/10.1101/2023.01.11.523589v1 for bioRxiv preprint.
How to cite: HaloTag-WDR5 was a gift from Stefan Knapp (Addgene plasmid # 200880 ; http://n2t.net/addgene:200880 ; RRID:Addgene_200880)
