[The description below was written by a language model from this plasmid's Addgene catalogue record and pLannotate feature annotations shown in this document.]
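Description:
HaloTag-WDR5 is a mammalian expression plasmid of about 6 kb, built on the pF-31Kp backbone, that produces wild-type human WDR5 fused at its N-terminus to HaloTag. It is propagated in E. coli from a p15A origin, consistent with its listing as a low-copy plasmid, and is selected with kanamycin. The resistance gene is neo (nptII), preceded by both an SV40 enhancer/early promoter and the bacterial EM7 promoter and followed by a synthetic polyadenylation signal. This arrangement gives kanamycin resistance in bacteria and should also allow G418-type selection in mammalian cells, although the record does not state that it was used this way. Several short annotated fragments (RSF ori, bom, IS1, cer, M13 ori, tet promoter) are partial matches in the backbone rather than functional modules.

The expression cassette runs from the CMV immediate-early enhancer and promoter through a chimeric β-globin/immunoglobulin intron, which generally improves transcript processing and expression. A T7 promoter lies just upstream of the coding region and a partial T7 terminator lies downstream. The HaloTag open reading frame, a modified bacterial dehalogenase that bonds covalently to chloroalkane ligands, is followed after a short linker by the WDR5 coding sequence, which was inserted by Gibson assembly. An SV40 poly(A) signal is annotated after the insert.

WDR5 is a WD40-repeat scaffold of the MLL/SET1 histone H3 Lys-4 methyltransferase complexes. The associated publication concerns tracking the PROTAC degradation pathway and measuring ternary complex formation in living cells. This suggests the fusion serves as a ligand-labelable WDR5 partner in such cellular assays, though the record does not give the exact assay format.
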