Features (pLannotate 1.2.2; 23 found; start..end, strand, type, name):
     28..573     +  rep_origin     p15A ori: Plasmids containing the medium-copy-number p15A origin of replication can be propagated in E. coli cells that contain a second plasmid with the ColE1 origin.
    661..716     +  rep_origin     RSF ori (fragment): Plasmids containing the RSF 1030 origin of replication can be propagated in E. coli cells that contain additional plasmids with compatible origins.
    815..841     -  misc_feature   bom (fragment): basis of mobility region from pBR322
    835..882     -  mobile_element IS1 (fragment): prokaryotic transposable element IS1
    890..961     +  misc_feature   cer region (fragment): ColE1-derived recombination site that helps to maintain plasmids as monomers
   1154..1531    +  enhancer       CMV enhancer: human cytomegalovirus immediate early enhancer
   1533..1732    +  promoter       CMV promoter: human cytomegalovirus (CMV) immediate early promoter
   1871..2003    +  intron         chimeric intron: chimera between introns from human β-globin and immunoglobulin heavy chain genes
   2047..2065    +  promoter       T7 promoter: promoter for bacteriophage T7 RNA polymerase
   2085..2972    +  CDS            HaloTag®: modified bacterial dehalogenase that forms covalent bonds with chloroalkane derivatives
   2985..3986    +  CDS            WDR5: WDR5_HUMAN - Also known as BIG3. Experimental evidence at protein level: Swiss-Prot protein existence level 1. Contributes to histone modification (PubMed:19131338, PubMed:19556245, PubMed:19103755, PubMed:20018852, PubMed:16600877, PubMed:16829960). May position the N-terminus of histone H3 for efficient trimethylation at 'Lys-4' (PubMed:16829960). As part of the MLL1/MLL complex it is involved in methylation and dimethylation at 'Lys-4' of histone H3 (PubMed:19556245). H3 'Lys-4' methylation represents a specific tag for epigenetic transcriptional activation (PubMed:18840606). As part of the
   3992..4047    +  misc_feature   MCS: pUC18/19 multiple cloning site
   4054..4103    +  CDS            SET1 (fragment): solubility-enhancement tag derived from T7 phage gene 10B
   4111..4130    +  terminator     T7 terminator (fragment): transcription terminator for bacteriophage T7 RNA polymerase
   4152..4273    -  polyA_signal   SV40 poly(A) signal: SV40 polyadenylation signal
   4296..4364    -  CDS            large T antigen (fragment): large T antigen from SV40 (simian virus 40)
   4369..4401    +  rep_origin     M13 ori (fragment): M13 bacteriophage origin of replication; arrow indicates direction of (+) strand synthesis
   4402..4453    -  misc_feature   bom (fragment): basis of mobility region from pBR322
   4518..4875    +  promoter       SV40 promoter: SV40 enhancer and early promoter
   4890..4937    +  promoter       EM7 promoter: synthetic bacterial promoter&nbsp
   4969..5760    +  CDS            neo: KKA2_KLEPN - Also known as kan, nptII. Experimental evidence at protein level: Swiss-Prot protein existence level 1. Resistance to kanamycin, neomycin, paromomycin, ribostamycin, butirosin and gentamicin B. From Klebsiella pneumoniae.
   5827..5875    +  polyA_signal   poly(A) signal: synthetic polyadenylation signal
   5904..5920    -  promoter       tet promoter (fragment): E. coli promoter for tetracycline efflux protein gene
>Addgene plasmid #200880 | HaloTag-WDR5 | addgene full sequence | sequence record 393695 | Addgene NGS Result
TTTTATCTGATTAATAAGATGATCTTCTTGAGATCGTTTTGGTCTGCGCGTAATCTCTTGCTCTGAAAAC
GAAAAAACCGCCTTGCAGGGCGGTTTTTCGAAGGTTCTCTGAGCTACCAACTCTTTGAACCGAGGTAACT
GGCTTGGAGGAGCGCAGTCACCAAAACTTGTCCTTTCAGTTTAGCCTTAACCGGCGCATGACTTCAAGAC
TAACTCCTCTAAATCAATTACCAGTGGCTGCTGCCAGTGGTGCTTTTGCATGTCTTTCCGGGTTGGACTC
AAGACGATAGTTACCGGATAAGGCGCAGCGGTCGGACTGAACGGGGGGTTCGTGCATACAGTCCAGCTTG
GAGCGAACTGCCTACCCGGAACTGAGTGTCAGGCGTGGAATGAGACAAACGCGGCCATAACAGCGGAATG
ACACCGGTAAACCGAAAGGCAGGAACAGGAGAGCGCACGAGGGAGCCGCCAGGGGGAAACGCCTGGTATC
TTTATAGTCCTGTCGGGTTTCGCCACCACTGATTTGAGCGTCAGATTTCGTGATGCTTGTCAGGGGGGCG
GAGCCTATGGAAAAACGGCTTTGCCGCGGCCCTCTCACTTCCCTGTTAAGTATCTTCCTGGCATCTTCCA
GGAAATCTCCGCCCCGTTCGTAAGCCATTTCCGCTCGCCGCAGTCGAACGACCGAGCGTAGCGAGTCAGT
GAGCGAGGAAGCGGAATATATCCTGTATCACATATTCTGCTGACGCACCGGTGCAGCCTTTTTTCTCCTG
CCACATGAAGCACTTCACTGACACCCTCATCAGTGCCAACATAGTAAGCCAGTATACACTCCGCTAGCGC
TGATGTCCGGCGGTGCTTTTGCCGTTACGCACCACCCCGTCATGAGATTACGCGTTTTAGCGGTGCGTAC
AATTAAGGGATTATGGTAAATCCACTTACTGTCTGCCCTCGTAGCCATCGAGATAAACCGCAGTACTCCG
GCCACGATGCGTCCGGCGTAGAGGATCGAGATCTTCAATATTGGCCATTAGCCATATTATTCATTGGTTA
TATAGCATAAATCAATATTGGCTATTGGCCATTGCATACGTTGTATCTATATCATAATATGTACATTTAT
ATTGGCTCATGTCCAATATGACCGCCATGTTGGCATTGATTATTGACTAGTTATTAATAGTAATCAATTA
CGGGGTCATTAGTTCATAGCCCATATATGGAGTTCCGCGTTACATAACTTACGGTAAATGGCCCGCCTGG
CTGACCGCCCAACGACCCCCGCCCATTGACGTCAATAATGACGTATGTTCCCATAGTAACGCCAATAGGG
ACTTTCCATTGACGTCAATGGGTGGAGTATTTACGGTAAACTGCCCACTTGGCAGTACATCAAGTGTATC
ATATGCCAAGTCCGCCCCCTATTGACGTCAATGACGGTAAATGGCCCGCCTGGCATTATGCCCAGTACAT
GACCTTACGGGACTTTCCTACTTGGCAGTACATCTACGTATTAGTCATCGCTATTACCATGGTGATGCGG
TTTTGGCAGTACACCAATGGGCGTGGATAGCGGTTTGACTCACGGGGATTTCCAAGTCTCCACCCCATTG
ACGTCAATGGGAGTTTGTTTTGGCACCAAAATCAACGGGACTTTCCAAAATGTCGTAATAACCCCGCCCC
GTTGACGCAAATGGGCGGTAGGCGTGTACGGTGGGAGGTCTATATAAGCAGAGCTGGTTTAGTGAACCGT
CAGATCACTAGAAGCTTTATTGCGGTAGTTTATCACAGTTAAATTGCTAACGCAGTCAGTGCTTCTGACA
CAACAGTCTCGAACTTAAGCTGCAGAAGTTGGTCGTGAGGCACTGGGCAGGTAAGTATCAAGGTTACAAG
ACAGGTTTAAGGAGACCAATAGAAACTGGGCTTGTCGAGACAGAGAAGACTCTTGCGTTTCTGATAGGCA
CCTATTGGTCTTACTGACATCCACTTTGCCTTTCTCTCCACAGGTGTCCACTCCCAGTTCAATTACAGCT
CTTAAGGCTAGAGTATTAATACGACTCACTATAGGGCTAGCGCTCACCATGGTCGCAGAAATCGGTACTG
GCTTTCCATTCGACCCCCATTATGTGGAAGTCCTGGGCGAGCGCATGCACTACGTCGATGTTGGTCCGCG
CGATGGCACCCCTGTGCTGTTCCTGCACGGTAACCCGACCTCCTCCTACGTGTGGCGCAACATCATCCCG
CATGTTGCACCGACCCATCGCTGCATTGCTCCAGACCTGATCGGTATGGGCAAATCCGACAAACCAGACC
TGGGTTATTTCTTCGACGACCACGTCCGCTTCATGGATGCCTTCATCGAAGCCCTGGGTCTGGAAGAGGT
CGTCCTGGTCATTCACGACTGGGGCTCCGCTCTGGGTTTCCACTGGGCCAAGCGCAATCCAGAGCGCGTC
AAAGGTATTGCATTTATGGAGTTCATCCGCCCTATCCCGACCTGGGACGAATGGCCAGAATTTGCCCGCG
AGACCTTCCAGGCCTTCCGCACCACCGACGTCGGCCGCAAGCTGATCATCGATCAGAACGTTTTTATCGA
GGGTACGCTGCCGATGGGTGTCGTCCGCCCGCTGACTGAAGTCGAGATGGACCATTACCGCGAGCCGTTC
CTGAATCCTGTTGACCGCGAGCCACTGTGGCGCTTCCCAAACGAGCTGCCAATCGCCGGTGAGCCAGCGA
ACATCGTCGCGCTGGTCGAAGAATACATGGACTGGCTGCACCAGTCCCCTGTCCCGAAGCTGCTGTTCTG
GGGCACCCCAGGCGTTCTGATCCCACCGGCCGAAGCCGCTCGCCTGGCCAAAAGCCTGCCTAACTGCAAG
GCTGTGGACATCGGCCCGGGTCTGAATCTGCTGCAAGAAGACAACCCGGACCTGATCGGCAGCGAGATCG
CGCGCTGGCTGTCGACGCTCGAGATTTCCGGCGGATCGTCGGGAATGGCGACGGAGGAGAAGAAGCCCGA
GACCGAGGCCGCCAGAGCACAGCCAACCCCTTCGTCATCCGCCACTCAGAGCAAGCCTACACCTGTGAAG
CCAAACTATGCTCTAAAGTTCACCCTTGCTGGCCACACCAAAGCAGTGTCCTCCGTGAAATTCAGCCCGA
ATGGAGAGTGGCTGGCAAGTTCATCTGCTGATAAACTTATTAAAATTTGGGGCGCGTATGATGGGAAATT
TGAGAAAACCATATCTGGTCACAAGCTGGGAATATCCGATGTAGCCTGGTCGTCAGATTCTAACCTTCTT
GTTTCTGCCTCAGATGACAAAACCTTGAAGATATGGGACGTGAGCTCGGGCAAGTGTCTGAAAACCCTGA
AGGGACACAGTAATTATGTCTTTTGCTGCAACTTCAATCCCCAGTCCAACCTTATTGTCTCAGGATCCTT
TGACGAAAGCGTGAGGATATGGGATGTGAAAACAGGGAAGTGCCTCAAGACTTTGCCAGCTCACTCGGAT
CCAGTCTCGGCCGTTCATTTTAATCGTGATGGATCCTTGATAGTTTCAAGTAGCTATGATGGTCTCTGTC
GCATCTGGGACACCGCCTCGGGCCAGTGCCTGAAGACGCTCATCGATGACGACAACCCCCCCGTGTCTTT
TGTGAAGTTCTCCCCGAACGGCAAATACATCCTGGCCGCCACGCTGGACAACACTCTGAAGCTCTGGGAC
TACAGCAAGGGGAAGTGCCTGAAGACGTACACTGGCCACAAGAATGAGAAATACTGCATATTTGCCAATT
TCTCTGTTACTGGTGGGAAGTGGATTGTGTCTGGCTCAGAGGATAACCTTGTTTACATCTGGAACCTTCA
GACGAAAGAGATTGTACAGAAACTACAAGGCCACACAGATGTCGTGATCTCAACAGCTTGTCACCCAACA
GAAAACATCATCGCCTCTGCTGCGCTAGAAAATGACAAAACAATTAAACTGTGGAAGAGTGACTGCTAAA
CGAATTCGGGCTCGGTACCCGGGGATCCTCTAGAGTCGACCTGCAGGCATGCAAGCTGATCCGGCTGCTA
ACAAAGCCCGAAAGGAAGCTGAGTTGGCTGCTGCCACCGCTGAGCAATAACTAGCATAACCCCTTGGGGC
GGCCGCTTCGAGCAGACATGATAAGATACATTGATGAGTTTGGACAAACCACAACTAGAATGCAGTGAAA
AAAATGCTTTATTTGTGAAATTTGTGATGCTATTGCTTTATTTGTAACCATTATAAGCTGCAATAAACAA
GTTAACAACAACAATTGCATTCATTTTATGTTTCAGGTTCAGGGGGAGATGTGGGAGGTTTTTTTAAGCA
AGTAAAACCTCTACAAATGTGGTAAAATCGAATTTTAACAAAATATTAACGCTTACAATTTCCTGATGCG
GTATTTTCTCCTTACGCATCTGTGCGGTATTTCACACCGCATACGCGGATCTGCGCAGCACCATGGCCTG
AAATAACCTCTGAAAGAGGAACTTGGTTAGGTACCTTCTGAGGCGGAAAGAACCAGCTGTGGAATGTGTG
TCAGTTAGGGTGTGGAAAGTCCCCAGGCTCCCCAGCAGGCAGAAGTATGCAAAGCATGCATCTCAATTAG
TCAGCAACCAGGTGTGGAAAGTCCCCAGGCTCCCCAGCAGGCAGAAGTATGCAAAGCATGCATCTCAATT
AGTCAGCAACCATAGTCCCGCCCCTAACTCCGCCCATCCCGCCCCTAACTCCGCCCAGTTCCGCCCATTC
TCCGCCCCATGGCTGACTAATTTTTTTTATTTATGCAGAGGCCGAGGCCGCCTCGGCCTCTGAGCTATTC
CAGAAGTAGTGAGGAGGCTTTTTTGGAGGCCTAGGCTTTTGCAAAAAGCTTAATTAACTGTTGACAATTA
ATCATCGGCATAGTATATCGGCATAGTATAATACGACAAGGTGAGGAACTAAACCCAGGAGGCAGATCAT
GATTGAACAAGATGGATTGCACGCAGGTTCTCCGGCCGCTTGGGTGGAGAGGCTATTCGGCTATGACTGG
GCACAACAGACAATCGGCTGCTCTGATGCCGCCGTGTTCCGGCTGTCAGCGCAGGGGCGCCCGGTTCTTT
TTGTCAAGACCGACCTGTCCGGTGCCCTGAATGAACTGCAGGACGAGGCAGCGCGGCTATCGTGGCTGGC
CACGACGGGCGTTCCTTGCGCAGCTGTGCTCGACGTTGTCACTGAAGCGGGAAGGGACTGGCTGCTATTG
GGCGAAGTGCCGGGACAGGATCTCCTGTCATCTCACCTTGCTCCTGCCGAGAAAGTATCCATCATGGCTG
ATGCAATGCGGCGGCTGCATACGCTTGATCCGGCTACCTGCCCATTCGACCACCAAGCGAAACATCGCAT
CGAGCGAGCACGTACTCGGATGGAAGCCGGTCTTGTCGATCAGGATGATCTGGACGAAGAGCATCAGGGG
CTCGCGCCAGCCGAACTGTTCGCCAGGCTCAAGGCGCGCATGCCCGACGGCGAGGATCTCGTCGTGACCC
ATGGCGATGCCTGCTTGCCGAATATCATGGTGGAAAATGGCCGCTTTTCTGGATTCATCGACTGTGGCCG
GCTGGGTGTGGCGGACCGCTATCAGGACATAGCGTTGGCTACCCGTGATATTGCTGAAGAGCTTGGCGGC
GAATGGGCTGACCGCTTCCTCGTGCTTTACGGTATCGCCGCTCCCGATTCGCAGCGCATCGCCTTCTATC
GCCTTCTTGACGAGTTCTTCTGAGCGGGACTCTGGGGTTCGAAATGACCGACCAAGCGACGCCCAACCTG
CCATCACGATGGCCGCAATAAAATATCTTTATTTTCATTACATCTGTGTGTTGGTTTTTTGTGTGAATCG
ATAGCGATAAGGATCCGCTCATGCGATGATAAGCTGTCAAACATGAGAATTACAACTTATATCGTATGGG
GCTGACTTCAGGTGCTACATTTGAAGAGATAAATTGCACTGAAATCTAGAAATA
